Addgene plasmid #173629: Lenti-sgCdkn2a#1/Cre
Purpose: Expresses a Cdkn2a-targeting gRNA and Cre-recombinase
Depositing lab: Charles Swanton. Depositing organization: University College London. Publication: A functional taxonomy of tumor suppression in oncogenic KRAS-driven lung cancer. Cai H, Chew SK, Li C, Tsai MK, Andrejka L, Murray CW, Hughes NW, Shuldiner EG, Ashkin EL, Tang R, Hung KL, Chen LC, Lee SYC, Yousefi M, Lin WY, Kunder CA, Cong L, McFarland CD, Petrov DA, Swanton C, Winslow MM. Cancer Discov. 2021 Feb 19. pii: 2159-8290.CD-20-1325. doi: 10.1158/2159-8290.CD-20-1325. PubMed 33608386.
Backbone
  Vector backbone: pLL3.3
  Vector type: Lentiviral, Cre/Lox, CRISPR
Growth in bacteria
  Bacterial resistance: Ampicillin, 100 μg/mL
  Growth temperature: 37°C
  Growth strain: NEB Stable
  Copy number: High Copy
Gene/Insert
  Gene/Insert name: gRNA targeting Cdkn2a
  gRNA/shRNA sequence: CGGTGCAGATTCGAACTGCG
  Species: M. musculus (mouse)
  Entrez Gene: Cdkn2a (a.k.a. ARF-INK4a, Arf, INK4a-ARF, Ink4a/Arf, MTS1, Pctr1, p16, p16(INK4a), p16INK4a, p19<ARF>, p19ARF)
  Cloning method: Restriction Enzyme; 5′ cloning site unknown (unknown if destroyed); 3′ cloning site unknown (unknown if destroyed)
Terms and licenses: Academic/Nonprofit Terms; Industry Terms: Not Available to Industry
How to cite: Lenti-sgCdkn2a#1/Cre was a gift from Charles Swanton (Addgene plasmid # 173629 ; http://n2t.net/addgene:173629 ; RRID:Addgene_173629)
