[The description below was written by a language model from this plasmid's Addgene catalogue record and pLannotate feature annotations shown in this document.]
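Description:
Lenti-sgCdkn2a#1/Cre is a 7,760 nt HIV-1-based lentiviral transfer plasmid built on the pLL3.3 backbone that delivers a CRISPR guide RNA and Cre recombinase from a single provirus. It is maintained in E. coli as a high-copy plasmid through a ColE1/pUC-type origin and selected with ampicillin via the β-lactamase gene. Genomic RNA is transcribed in packaging cells from a CMV enhancer/promoter fused to a truncated 5' LTR. The usual cis-acting elements follow: the Ψ packaging signal with a gag fragment, the Rev response element for nuclear export of unspliced RNA, and the cPPT/CTS, which aids nuclear import. A WPRE sits downstream of the payload to boost transcript expression. It is followed by a nef-derived fragment and a second truncated LTR annotation at the 3' end.

The payload consists of two independent expression units. A human U6 RNA polymerase III promoter drives a guide against mouse Cdkn2a (the Ink4a/Arf locus encoding p16 and p19ARF), fused to the Streptococcus pyogenes Cas9 gRNA scaffold. A mouse PGK promoter drives Cre. The annotation tool labels the Cre CDS as a fragment, although at 1,031 nt it spans essentially the full-length coding region. No Cas9 is annotated on the plasmid, so editing depends on Cas9 supplied by the target cell or animal. The design suits models in which Cre recombines loxP-flanked alleles in transduced cells while the guide disrupts Cdkn2a in those same cells. The associated publication concerns functional analysis of tumour suppressors in oncogenic KRAS-driven lung cancer, which fits this use, though the record does not specify the recipient alleles or the delivery route.
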