Features (pLannotate 1.2.2; 21 found; start..end, strand, type, name):
     61..113     -  misc_feature   bom (fragment): basis of mobility region from pBR322
    268..647     +  enhancer       CMV enhancer: human cytomegalovirus immediate early enhancer
    648..847     +  promoter       CMV promoter: human cytomegalovirus (CMV) immediate early promoter
    865..1045    +  LTR            5' LTR (truncated): truncated 5' long terminal repeat (LTR) from HIV-1
   1092..1217    +  misc_feature   HIV-1 Ψ: packaging signal of human immunodeficiency virus type 1
   1201..1539    +  CDS            HIV-1 gag (fragment): gag protein from human immunodeficiency virus 1; gag
   1714..1947    +  misc_feature   RRE: The Rev response element (RRE) of HIV-1 allows for Rev-dependent mRNA export from the nucleus to the cytoplasm.
   2324..2424    +  CDS            Rev (fragment): human immunodeficiency virus 1 (HIV-1) Rev protein; rev; enhances nuclear export of unspliced and incompletely spliced viral mRNAs
   2474..2591    +  misc_feature   cPPT/CTS: central polypurine tract and central termination sequence of HIV-1
   2673..2913    +  promoter       U6 promoter: RNA polymerase III promoter for human U6 snRNA
   2943..3018    +  misc_RNA       gRNA scaffold: guide RNA scaffold for the Streptococcus pyogenes CRISPR/Cas9 system
   3071..3563    +  promoter       PGK promoter: mouse phosphoglycerate kinase 1 promoter
   3593..4623    +  CDS            Cre (fragment): site-specific recombinase Cre is a site-specific recombinase from bacteriophage P1. Recombination occurs at loxP sequences.
   4656..4679    +  misc_feature   MCS (fragment): pBluescript multiple cloning site
   4679..5267    +  misc_feature   WPRE: woodchuck hepatitis virus posttranscriptional regulatory element
   5268..5287    +  misc_feature   MCS (fragment): pBluescript multiple cloning site
   5289..5789    +  CDS            nef (fragment): NEF_HV1LA - Experimental evidence at protein level: Swiss-Prot protein existence level 1. Extracellular Nef protein targets CD4(+) T-lymphocytes for apoptosis by interacting with CXCR4 surface receptors. From Human immunodeficiency virus type 1 group M subtype B (isolate Lai) (HIV-1).
   5796..5976    +  LTR            5' LTR (truncated): truncated 5' long terminal repeat (LTR) from HIV-1
   6038..6626    -  rep_origin     ori: high-copy-number ColE1/pMB1/pBR322/pUC origin of replication
   6797..7657    -  CDS            AmpR: β-lactamase; bla; confers resistance to ampicillin, carbenicillin, and related antibiotics
   7658..2       -  promoter       AmpR promoter (across the origin): bla
>Addgene plasmid #173629 | Lenti-sgCdkn2a#1/Cre | addgene full sequence | sequence record 363641 | Addgene NGS Result
CGCACATTTCCCCGAAAAGTGCCACCTGACGTCGACGGATCGGGAGATCTCCCGATCCCCTATGGTGCAC
TCTCAGTACAATCTGCTCTGATGCCGCATAGTTAAGCCAGTATCTGCTCCCTGCTTGTGTGTTGGAGGTC
GCTGAGTAGTGCGCGAGCAAAATTTAAGCTACAACAAGGCAAGGCTTGACCGACAATTGCATGAAGAATC
TGCTTAGGGTTAGGCGTTTTGCGCTGCTTCGCGATGTACGGGCCAGATATACGCGTTGACATTGATTATT
GACTAGTTATTAATAGTAATCAATTACGGGGTCATTAGTTCATAGCCCATATATGGAGTTCCGCGTTACA
TAACTTACGGTAAATGGCCCGCCTGGCTGACCGCCCAACGACCCCCGCCCATTGACGTCAATAATGACGT
ATGTTCCCATAGTAACGCCAATAGGGACTTTCCATTGACGTCAATGGGTGGAGTATTTACGGTAAACTGC
CCACTTGGCAGTACATCAAGTGTATCATATGCCAAGTACGCCCCCTATTGACGTCAATGACGGTAAATGG
CCCGCCTGGCATTATGCCCAGTACATGACCTTATGGGACTTTCCTACTTGGCAGTACATCTACGTATTAG
TCATCGCTATTACCATGGTGATGCGGTTTTGGCAGTACATCAATGGGCGTGGATAGCGGTTTGACTCACG
GGGATTTCCAAGTCTCCACCCCATTGACGTCAATGGGAGTTTGTTTTGGCACCAAAATCAACGGGACTTT
CCAAAATGTCGTAACAACTCCGCCCCATTGACGCAAATGGGCGGTAGGCGTGTACGGTGGGAGGTCTATA
TAAGCAGCGCGTTTTGCCTGTACTGGGTCTCTCTGGTTAGACCAGATCTGAGCCTGGGAGCTCTCTGGCT
AACTAGGGAACCCACTGCTTAAGCCTCAATAAAGCTTGCCTTGAGTGCTTCAAGTAGTGTGTGCCCGTCT
GTTGTGTGACTCTGGTAACTAGAGATCCCTCAGACCCTTTTAGTCAGTGTGGAAAATCTCTAGCAGTGGC
GCCCGAACAGGGACTTGAAAGCGAAAGGGAAACCAGAGGAGCTCTCTCGACGCAGGACTCGGCTTGCTGA
AGCGCGCACGGCAAGAGGCGAGGGGCGGCGACTGGTGAGTACGCCAAAAATTTTGACTAGCGGAGGCTAG
AAGGAGAGAGATGGGTGCGAGAGCGTCAGTATTAAGCGGGGGAGAATTAGATCGCGATGGGAAAAAATTC
GGTTAAGGCCAGGGGGAAAGAAAAAATATAAATTAAAACATATAGTATGGGCAAGCAGGGAGCTAGAACG
ATTCGCAGTTAATCCTGGCCTGTTAGAAACATCAGAAGGCTGTAGACAAATACTGGGACAGCTACAACCA
TCCCTTCAGACAGGATCAGAAGAACTTAGATCATTATATAATACAGTAGCAACCCTCTATTGTGTGCATC
AAAGGATAGAGATAAAAGACACCAAGGAAGCTTTAGACAAGATAGAGGAAGAGCAAAACAAAAGTAAGAC
CACCGCACAGCAAGCGGCCGGCCGCTGATCTTCAGACCTGGAGGAGGAGATATGAGGGACAATTGGAGAA
GTGAATTATATAAATATAAAGTAGTAAAAATTGAACCATTAGGAGTAGCACCCACCAAGGCAAAGAGAAG
AGTGGTGCAGAGAGAAAAAAGAGCAGTGGGAATAGGAGCTTTGTTCCTTGGGTTCTTGGGAGCAGCAGGA
AGCACTATGGGCGCAGCGTCAATGACGCTGACGGTACAGGCCAGACAATTATTGTCTGGTATAGTGCAGC
AGCAGAACAATTTGCTGAGGGCTATTGAGGCGCAACAGCATCTGTTGCAACTCACAGTCTGGGGCATCAA
GCAGCTCCAGGCAAGAATCCTGGCTGTGGAAAGATACCTAAAGGATCAACAGCTCCTGGGGATTTGGGGT
TGCTCTGGAAAACTCATTTGCACCACTGCTGTGCCTTGGAATGCTAGTTGGAGTAATAAATCTCTGGAAC
AGATTTGGAATCACACGACCTGGATGGAGTGGGACAGAGAAATTAACAATTACACAAGCTTAATACACTC
CTTAATTGAAGAATCGCAAAACCAGCAAGAAAAGAATGAACAAGAATTATTGGAATTAGATAAATGGGCA
AGTTTGTGGAATTGGTTTAACATAACAAATTGGCTGTGGTATATAAAATTATTCATAATGATAGTAGGAG
GCTTGGTAGGTTTAAGAATAGTTTTTGCTGTACTTTCTATAGTGAATAGAGTTAGGCAGGGATATTCACC
ATTATCGTTTCAGACCCACCTCCCAACCCCGAGGGGACCCGACAGGCCCGAAGGAATAGAAGAAGAAGGT
GGAGAGAGAGACAGAGACAGATCCATTCGATTAGTGAACGGATCGGCACTGCGTGCGCCAATTCTGCAGA
CAAATGGCAGTATTCATCCACAATTTTAAAAGAAAAGGGGGGATTGGGGGGTACAGTGCAGGGGAAAGAA
TAGTAGACATAATAGCAACAGACATACAAACTAAAGAATTACAAAAACAAATTACAAAAATTCAAAATTT
TCGGGTTTATTACAGGGACAGCAGAGATCCAGTTTGGTTAGTACCGGGCCCGCTCTAGCCCTGCAGGAAC
TGTTTAAACTGTGAGGGCCTATTTCCCATGATTCCTTCATATTTGCATATACGATACAAGGCTGTTAGAG
AGATAATTGGAATTAATTTGACTGTAAACACAAAGATATTAGTACAAAATACGTGACGTAGAAAGTAATA
ATTTCTTGGGTAGTTTGCAGTTTTAAAATTATGTTTTAAAATGGACTATCATATGCTTACCGTAACTTGA
AAGTATTTCGATTTCTTGGCTTTATATATCTTGTGGAAAGGACCAAACACCGCGGTGCAGATTCGAACTG
CGGTTTTAGAGCTAGAAATAGCAAGTTAAAATAAGGCTAGTCCGTTATCAACTTGAAAAAGTGGCACCGA
GTCGGTGCTTTTTTGTTTGGCGCGCCTATGGCTTAATTAACATGGCGGCCGCATTCTACCGGGTAGGGGA
GGCGCTTTTCCCAAGGCAGTCTGGAGCATGCGCTTTAGCAGCCCCGCTGGGCACTTGGCGCTACACAAGT
GGCCTCTGGCCTCGCACACATTCCACATCCACCGGTAGGCGCCAACCGGCTCCGTTCTTTGGTGGCCCCT
TCGCGCCACCTTCTACTCCTCCCCTAGTCAGGAAGTTCCCCCCCGCCCCGCAGCTCGCGTCGTGCAGGAC
GTGACAAATGGAAGTAGCACGTCTCACTAGTCTCGTGCAGATGGACAGCACCGCTGAGCAATGGAAGCGG
GTAGGCCTTTGGGGCAGCGGCCAATAGCAGCTTTGCTCCTTCGCTTTCTGGGCTCAGAGGCTGGGAAGGG
GTGGGTCCGGGGGCGGGCTCAGGGGCGGGCTCAGGGGCGGGGCGGGCGCCCGAAGGTCCTCCGGAGGCCC
GGCATTCTGCACGCTTCAAAAGCGCACGTCTGCCGCGCTGTTCTCCTCTTCCTCATCTCCGGGACCCGGG
ATGCCCAAGAAGAAGAGGAAGGTGTCCAATTTACTGACCGTACACCAAAATTTGCCTGCATTACCGGTCG
ATGCAACGAGTGATGAGGTTCGCAAGAACCTGATGGACATGTTCAGGGATCGCCAGGCGTTTTCTGAGCA
TACCTGGAAAATGCTTCTGTCCGTTTGCCGGTCGTGGGCGGCATGGTGCAAGTTGAATAACCGGAAATGG
TTTCCCGCAGAACCTGAAGATGTTCGCGATTATCTTCTATATCTTCAGGCGCGCGGTCTGGCAGTAAAAA
CTATCCAGCAACATTTGGGCCAGCTAAACATGCTTCATCGTCGGTCCGGGCTGCCACGACCAAGTGACAG
CAATGCTGTTTCACTGGTTATGCGGCGGATCCGAAAAGAAAACGTTGATGCCGGTGAACGTGCAAAACAG
GCTCTAGCGTTCGAACGCACTGATTTCGACCAGGTTCGTTCACTCATGGAAAATAGCGATCGCTGCCAGG
ATATACGTAATCTGGCATTTCTGGGGATTGCTTATAACACCCTGTTACGTATAGCCGAAATTGCCAGGAT
CAGGGTTAAAGATATCTCACGTACTGACGGTGGGAGAATGTTAATCCATATTGGCAGAACGAAAACGCTG
GTTAGCACCGCAGGTGTAGAGAAGGCACTTAGCCTGGGGGTAACTAAACTGGTCGAGCGATGGATTTCCG
TCTCTGGTGTAGCTGATGATCCGAATAACTACCTGTTTTGCCGGGTCAGAAAAAATGGTGTTGCCGCGCC
ATCTGCCACCAGCCAGCTATCAACTCGCGCCCTGGAAGGGATTTTTGAAGCAACTCATCGATTGATTTAC
GGCGCTAAGGATGACTCTGGTCAGAGATACCTGGCCTGGTCTGGACACAGTGCCCGTGTCGGAGCCGCGC
GAGATATGGCCCGCGCTGGAGTTTCAATACCGGAGATCATGCAAGCTGGTGGCTGGACCAATGTAAATAT
TGTCATGAACTATATCCGTAACCTGGATAGTGAAACAGGGGCAATGGTGCGCCTGCTGGAAGATGGCGAT
TAGCCATGTTTAAGGGTTCCGGTTCCACTAGGTACAATTCGATATCAAGCTTATCGATAATCAACCTCTG
GATTACAAAATTTGTGAAAGATTGACTGGTATTCTTAACTATGTTGCTCCTTTTACGCTATGTGGATACG
CTGCTTTAATGCCTTTGTATCATGCTATTGCTTCCCGTATGGCTTTCATTTTCTCCTCCTTGTATAAATC
CTGGTTGCTGTCTCTTTATGAGGAGTTGTGGCCCGTTGTCAGGCAACGTGGCGTGGTGTGCACTGTGTTT
GCTGACGCAACCCCCACTGGTTGGGGCATTGCCACCACCTGTCAGCTCCTTTCCGGGACTTTCGCTTTCC
CCCTCCCTATTGCCACGGCGGAACTCATCGCCGCCTGCCTTGCCCGCTGCTGGACAGGGGCTCGGCTGTT
GGGCACTGACAATTCCGTGGTGTTGTCGGGGAAATCATCGTCCTTTCCTTGGCTGCTCGCCTGTGTTGCC
ACCTGGATTCTGCGCGGGACGTCCTTCTGCTACGTCCCTTCGGCCCTCAATCCAGCGGACCTTCCTTCCC
GCGGCCTGCTGCCGGCTCTGCGGCCTCTTCCGCGTCTTCGCCTTCGCCCTCAGACGAGTCGGATCTCCCT
TTGGGCCGCCTCCCCGCATCGATACCGTCGACCTCGATCGAGACCTAGAAAAACATGGAGCAATCACAAG
TAGCAATACAGCAGCTACCAATGCTGATTGTGCCTGGCTAGAAGCACAAGAGGAGGAGGAGGTGGGTTTT
CCAGTCACACCTCAGGTACCTTTAAGACCAATGACTTACAAGGCAGCTGTAGATCTTAGCCACTTTTTAA
AAGAAAAGGGGGGACTGGAAGGGCTAATTCACTCCCAACGAAGACAAGATATCCTTGATCTGTGGATCTA
CCACACACAAGGCTACTTCCCTGATTGGCAGAACTACACACCAGGGCCAGGGATCAGATATCCACTGACC
TTTGGATGGTGCTACAAGCTAGTACCAGTTGAGCAAGAGAAGGTAGAAGAAGCCAATGAAGGAGAGAACA
CCCGCTTGTTACACCCTGTGAGCCTGCATGGGATGGATGACCCGGAGAGAGAAGTATTAGAGTGGAGGTT
TGACAGCCGCCTAGCATTTCATCACATGGCCCGAGAGCTGCATCCGGACTGTACTGGGTCTCTCTGGTTA
GACCAGATCTGAGCCTGGGAGCTCTCTGGCTAACTAGGGAACCCACTGCTTAAGCCTCAATAAAGCTTGC
CTTGAGTGCTTCAAGTAGTGTGTGCCCGTCTGTTGTGTGACTCTGGTAACTAGAGATCCCTCAGACCCTT
TTAGTCAGTGTGGAAAATCTCTAGCAGCATGTGAGCAAAAGGCCAGCAAAAGGCCAGGAACCGTAAAAAG
GCCGCGTTGCTGGCGTTTTTCCATAGGCTCCGCCCCCCTGACGAGCATCACAAAAATCGACGCTCAAGTC
AGAGGTGGCGAAACCCGACAGGACTATAAAGATACCAGGCGTTTCCCCCTGGAAGCTCCCTCGTGCGCTC
TCCTGTTCCGACCCTGCCGCTTACCGGATACCTGTCCGCCTTTCTCCCTTCGGGAAGCGTGGCGCTTTCT
CATAGCTCACGCTGTAGGTATCTCAGTTCGGTGTAGGTCGTTCGCTCCAAGCTGGGCTGTGTGCACGAAC
CCCCCGTTCAGCCCGACCGCTGCGCCTTATCCGGTAACTATCGTCTTGAGTCCAACCCGGTAAGACACGA
CTTATCGCCACTGGCAGCAGCCACTGGTAACAGGATTAGCAGAGCGAGGTATGTAGGCGGTGCTACAGAG
TTCTTGAAGTGGTGGCCTAACTACGGCTACACTAGAAGAACAGTATTTGGTATCTGCGCTCTGCTGAAGC
CAGTTACCTTCGGAAAAAGAGTTGGTAGCTCTTGATCCGGCAAACAAACCACCGCTGGTAGCGGTGGTTT
TTTTGTTTGCAAGCAGCAGATTACGCGCAGAAAAAAAGGATCTCAAGAAGATCCTTTGATCTTTTCTACG
GGGTCTGACGCTCAGTGGAACGAAAACTCACGTTAAGGGATTTTGGTCATGAGATTATCAAAAAGGATCT
TCACCTAGATCCTTTTAAATTAAAAATGAAGTTTTAAATCAATCTAAAGTATATATGAGTAAACTTGGTC
TGACAGTTACCAATGCTTAATCAGTGAGGCACCTATCTCAGCGATCTGTCTATTTCGTTCATCCATAGTT
GCCTGACTCCCCGTCGTGTAGATAACTACGATACGGGAGGGCTTACCATCTGGCCCCAGTGCTGCAATGA
TACCGCGAGACCCACGCTCACCGGCTCCAGATTTATCAGCAATAAACCAGCCAGCCGGAAGGGCCGAGCG
CAGAAGTGGTCCTGCAACTTTATCCGCCTCCATCCAGTCTATTAATTGTTGCCGGGAAGCTAGAGTAAGT
AGTTCGCCAGTTAATAGTTTGCGCAACGTTGTTGCCATTGCTACAGGCATCGTGGTGTCACGCTCGTCGT
TTGGTATGGCTTCATTCAGCTCCGGTTCCCAACGATCAAGGCGAGTTACATGATCCCCCATGTTGTGCAA
AAAAGCGGTTAGCTCCTTCGGTCCTCCGATCGTTGTCAGAAGTAAGTTGGCCGCAGTGTTATCACTCATG
GTTATGGCAGCACTGCATAATTCTCTTACTGTCATGCCATCCGTAAGATGCTTTTCTGTGACTGGTGAGT
ACTCAACCAAGTCATTCTGAGAATAGTGTATGCGGCGACCGAGTTGCTCTTGCCCGGCGTCAATACGGGA
TAATACCGCGCCACATAGCAGAACTTTAAAAGTGCTCATCATTGGAAAACGTTCTTCGGGGCGAAAACTC
TCAAGGATCTTACCGCTGTTGAGATCCAGTTCGATGTAACCCACTCGTGCACCCAACTGATCTTCAGCAT
CTTTTACTTTCACCAGCGTTTCTGGGTGAGCAAAAACAGGAAGGCAAAATGCCGCAAAAAAGGGAATAAG
GGCGACACGGAAATGTTGAATACTCATACTCTTCCTTTTTCAATATTATTGAAGCATTTATCAGGGTTAT
TGTCTCATGAGCGGATACATATTTGAATGTATTTAGAAAAATAAACAAATAGGGGTTCCG
